>Addgene plasmid #148680 | pT7-MS2-HA-C1-HseIF2a_2-315_AF | depositor full sequence | sequence record 291128 | Full Sequence
TAGTTATTAATAGTAATCAATTACGGGGTCATTAGTTCATAGCCCATATATGGAGTTCCGCGTTACATAA
CTTACGGTAAATGGCCCGCCTGGCTGACCGCCCAACGACCCCCGCCCATTGACGTCAATAATGACGTATG
TTCCCATAGTAACGCCAATAGGGACTTTCCATTGACGTCAATGGGTGGAGTATTTACGGTAAACTGCCCA
CTTGGCAGTACATCAAGTGTATCATATGCCAAGTACGCCCCCTATTGACGTCAATGACGGTAAATGGCCC
GCCTGGCATTATGCCCAGTACATGACCTTATGGGACTTTCCTACTTGGCAGTACATCTACGTATTAGTCA
TCGCTATTACCATGGTGATGCGGTTTTGGCAGTACATCAATGGGCGTGGATAGCGGTTTGACTCACGGGG
ATTTCCAAGTCTCCACCCCATTGACGTCAATGGGAGTTTGTTTTGGCACCAAAATCAACGGGACTTTCCA
AAATGTCGTAACAACTCCGCCCCATTGACGCAAATGGGCGGTAGGCGTGTACGGTGGGAGGTCTATATAA
GCAGAGCTCTCTGGCTAACTAGAGAACCCACTGCTTACTGGCTTATCGAAATTAATACGACTCACTATAG
GGAGACCCAAGCTCTAGCGCTACCGGTCGCCACCATGGCTTCTAACTTTACTCAGTTCGTTCTCGTCGAC
AATGGCGGAACTGGCGACGTGACTGTCGCCCCAAGCAACTTCGCTAACGGGGTCGCTGAATGGATCAGCT
CTAACTCGCGATCACAGGCTTACAAAGTAACCTGTAGCGTTCGTCAGAGCTCTGCGCAGAATCGCAAATA
CACCATCAAAGTCGAGGTGCCTAAAGTGGCAACCCAGACTGTTGGTGGTGAAGAGCTTCCTGTAGCCGGA
TGGAGATCTTACTTAAATATGGAACTAACCATTCCAATTTTCGCCACGAATTCCGACTGCGAGCTTATTG
TTAAGGCAATGCAAGGTCTCCTAAAAGATGGAAACCCGATTCCCTCGGCCATCGCGGCCAACTCCGGCAT
CTACGGAGGTGGAGGTGGATCTGGTGGATCTCCTCCACATATGGCTTACCCATACGATGTTCCAGATTAC
GCTCCTCCATCTCGAGCACCGGGTCTAAGTTGTAGATTTTATCAACACAAATTTCCTGAGGTGGAAGATG
TAGTGATGGTGAATGTCAGATCCATTGCTGAAATGGGGGCTTATGTCAGCTTGCTGGAATACAACAACAT
TGAAGGCATGATTCTTCTTAGTGAATTATCCAGAAGGCGTATCCGTTCTATCAACAAACTCATCCGAATT
GGCAGGAATGAGTGTGTGGTTGTCATTAGGGTGGACAAAGAAAAAGGATATATTGATTTGTCAAAAAGAA
GAGTTTCTCCAGAGGAAGCAATCAAATGTGAAGACAAATTCACAAAATCCAAAACTGTTTATAGCATTCT
TCGTCATGTTGCTGAGGTGTTAGAATACACCAAGGATGAGCAGCTGGAAAGCCTATTCCAGAGGACTGCC
TGGGTCTTTGATGACAAGTACAAGAGACCTGGATATGGTGCCTATGATGCATTTAAGCATGCAGTCTCAG
ACCCATCTATTTTGGATAGTTTAGATTTGAATGAAGATGAACGGGAAGTACTCATTAATAATATTAATAG
GCGCTTGACCCCACAGGCTGTCAAAATTCGAGCAGATATTGAAGTGGCTTGTTATGGTTATGAAGGCATT
GATGCTGTAAAAGAAGCCCTAAGAGCAGGTTTGAATTGTTCTACAGAAAACATGCCCATTAAGATTAATC
TAATAGCTCCTCCTCGGTATGTAATGACTACGACAACCCTGGAGAGAACAGAAGGCCTTTCTGTCCTCAG
TCAAGCTATGGCTGTTATCAAAGAGAAGATTGAGGAAAAGAGGGGTGTGTTCAATGTTCAAATGGAGCCC
AAAGTGGTCACAGATACAGATGAGACTGAACTTGCGAGGCAGATGGAGAGGCTTGAAAGAGAAAATGCCG
AAGTGGATGGAGATGATGATGCAGAAGAAATGGAAGCCAAAGCTGAAGATTAAGGATCCACCGGATCTAG
ATAACTGATCATAATCAGCCATACCACATTTGTAGAGGTTTTACTTGCTTTAAAAAACCTCCCACACCTC
CCCCTGAACCTGAAACATAAAATGAATGCAATTGTTGTTGTTAACTTGTTTATTGCAGCTTATAATGGTT
ACAAATAAAGCAATAGCATCACAAATTTCACAAATAAAGCATTTTTTTCACTGCATTCTAGTTGTGGTTT
GTCCAAACTCATCAATGTATCTTAACGCGTAAATTGTAAGCGTTAATATTTTGTTAAAATTCGCGTTAAA
TTTTTGTTAAATCAGCTCATTTTTTAACCAATAGGCCGAAATCGGCAAAATCCCTTATAAATCAAAAGAA
TAGACCGAGATAGGGT
[37 nt withheld, positions 2467-2503]
AAAGAACGTGGACTCCAACGTCAAAGG
[49 nt withheld, positions 2531-2579]
T
[91 nt withheld, positions 2581-2671]
G
[124 nt withheld, positions 2673-2796]
CAGGTGGCACTTTTCGGGGAAATGTGCGCGGAACCCCTATTTGTTTATTTTTCTAAATACATTCAAATAT
GTATCCGCTCATGAGACAATAACCCTGATAAATGCTTCAATAATATTGAAAAAGGAAGAGTCCTGAGGCG
GAAAGAACCAGCTGTGGAATGTGTGTCAGTTAGGGTGTGGAAAGTCCCCAGGCTCCCCAGCAGGCAGAAG
TATGCAAAGCATGCATCTCAATTAGTCAGCAACCAGGTGTGGAAAGTCCCCAGGCTCCCCAGCAGGCAGA
AGTATGCAAAGCATGCATCTCAATTAGTCAGCAACCATAGTCCCGCCCCTAACTCCGCCCATCCCGCCCC
TAACTCCGCCCAGTTCCGCCCATTCTCCGCCCCATGGCTGACTAATTTTTTTTATTTATGCAGAGGCCGA
GGCCGCCTCGGCCTCTGAGCTATTCCAGAAGTAGTGAGGAGGCTTTTTTGGAGGCCTAGGCTTTTGCAAA
GATCGATCAAGAGACAGGATGAGGATCGTTTCGCATGATTGAACAAGATGGATTGCACGCAGGTTCTCCG
GCCGCTTGGGTGGAGAGGCTATTCGGCTATGACTGGGCACAACAGACAATCGGCTGCTCTGATGCCGCCG
TGTTCCGGCTGTCAGCGCAGGGGCGCCCGGTTCTTTTTGTCAAGACCGACCTGTCCGGTGCCCTGAATGA
ACTGCAAGACGAGGCAGCGCGGCTATCGTGGCTGGCCACGACGGGCGTTCCTTGCGCAGCTGTGCTCGAC
GTTGTCACTGAAGCGGGAAGGGACTGGCTGCTATTGGGCGAAGTGCCGGGGCAGGATCTCCTGTCATCTC
ACCTTGCTCCTGCCGAGAAAGTATCCATCATGGCTGATGCAATGCGGCGGCTGCATACGCTTGATCCGGC
TACCTGCCCATTCGACCACCAAGCGAAACATCGCATCGAGCGAGCACGTACTCGGATGGAAGCCGGTCTT
GTCGATCAGGATGATCTGGACGAAGAGCATCAGGGGCTCGCGCCAGCCGAACTGTTCGCCAGGCTCAAGG
CGAGCATGCCCGACGGCGAGGATCTCGTCGTGACCCATGGCGATGCCTGCTTGCCGAATATCATGGTGGA
AAATGGCCGCTTTTCTGGATTCATCGACTGTGGCCGGCTGGGTGTGGCGGACCGCTATCAGGACATAGCG
TTGGCTACCCGTGATATTGCTGAAGAGCTTGGCGGCGAATGGGCTGACCGCTTCCTCGTGCTTTACGGTA
TCGCCGCTCCCGATTCGCAGCGCATCGCCTTCTATCGCCTTCTTGACGAGTTCTTCTGAGCGGGACTCTG
GGGTTCGAAATGACCGACCAAGCGACGCCCAACCTGCCATCACGAGATTTCGATTCCACCGCCGCCTTCT
ATGAAAGGTTGGGCTTCGGAATCGTTTTCCGGGACGCCGGCTGGATGATCCTCCAGCGCGGGGATCTCAT
GCTGGAGTTCTTCGCCCACCCTAGGGGGAGGCTAACTGAAACACGGAAGGAGACAATACCGGAAGGAACC
CGCGCTATGACGGCAATAAAAAGACAGAATAAAACGCACGGTGTTGGGTCGTTTGTTCATAAACGCGGGG
TTCGGTCCCAGGGCTGGCACTCTGTCGATACCCCACCGAGACCCCATTGGGGCCAATACGCCCGCGTTTC
TTCCTTTTCCCCACCCCACCCCCCAAGTTCGGGTGAAGGCCCAGGGCTCGCAGCCAACGTCGGGGCGGCA
GGCCCTGCCATAGCCTCAGGTTACTCATATATACTTTAGATTGATTTAAAACTTCATTTTTAATTTAAAA
GGATCTAGGTGAAGATCCTTTTTGATAATCTCATGACCAAAATCCCTTAACGTGAGTTTTCGTTCCACTG
AGCGTCAGACCCCGTAGAAAAGATCAAAGGATCTTCTTGAGATCCTTTTTTTCTGCGCGTAATCTGCTGC
TTGCAAACAAAAAAACCACCGCTACCAGCGGTGGTTTGTTTGCCGGATCAAGAGCTACCAACTCTTTTTC
CGAAGGTAACTGGCTTCAGCAGAGCGCAGATACCAAATACTGTCCTTCTAGTGTAGCCGTAGTTAGGCCA
CCACTTCAAGAACTCTGTAGCACCGCCTACATACCTCGCTCTGCTAATCCTGTTACCAGTGGCTGCTGCC
AGTGGCGATAAGTCGTGTCTTACCGGGTTGGACTCAAGACGATAGTTACCGGATAAGGCGCAGCGGTCGG
GCTGAACGGGGGGTTCGTGCACACAGCCCAGCTTGGAGCGAACGACCTACACCGAACTGAGATACCTACA
GCGTGAGCTATGAGAAAGCGCCACGCTTCCCGAAGGGAGAAAGGCGGACAGGTATCCGGTAAGCGGCAGG
GTCGGAACAGGAGAGCGCACGAGGGAGCTTCCAGGGGGAAACGCCTGGTATCTTTATAGTCCTGTCGGGT
TTCGCCACCTCTGACTTGAGCGTCGATTTTTGTGATGCTCGTCAGGGGGGCGGAGCCTATGGAAAAACGC
CAGCAACGCGGCCTTTTTACGGTTCCTGGCCTTTTGCTGGCCTTTTGCTCACATGTTCTTTCCTGCGTTA
TCCCCTGATTCTGTGGATAACCGTATTACCGCCATGCAT
Features (pLannotate 1.2.2; 17 found; start..end, strand, type, name):
     61..364     +  enhancer       CMV enhancer: human cytomegalovirus immediate early enhancer
    365..568     +  promoter       CMV promoter: human cytomegalovirus (CMV) immediate early promoter
    564..597     +  LTR            5' LTR (truncated) (fragment): truncated 5' long terminal repeat (LTR) from HIV-1
    613..631     +  promoter       T7 promoter: promoter for bacteriophage T7 RNA polymerase
    668..1054    +  CDS            MS2: bacteriophage MS2 coat protein binds to a specific stem-loop structure in the viral RNA (Peabody, 1993)
   1097..1123    +  CDS            3xHA (fragment): three tandem HA epitope tags
   1139..2080    +  CDS            EIF2S1: IF2A_HUMAN - Also known as EIF2A. Experimental evidence at protein level: Swiss-Prot protein existence level 1. Functions in the early steps of protein synthesis by forming a ternary complex with GTP and initiator tRNA (PubMed:16289705). This complex binds to a 40S ribosomal subunit, followed by mRNA binding to form a 43S pre-initiation complex (PubMed:16289705). Junction of the 60S ribosomal subunit to form the 80S initiation complex is preceded by hydrolysis of the GTP bound to eIF-2 and release of an eIF-2-GDP binary complex (PubMed:16289705). In order for eIF-2 to recycle and catalyze anot
   2106..2190    +  CDS            large T antigen (fragment): large T antigen from SV40 (simian virus 40)
   2213..2334    +  polyA_signal   SV40 poly(A) signal: SV40 polyadenylation signal
   2368..2796    -  rep_origin     f1 ori (sequence partly withheld): f1 bacteriophage origin of replication; arrow indicates direction of (+) strand synthesis
   2823..2927    +  promoter       AmpR promoter: bla
   2929..3286    +  promoter       SV40 promoter: SV40 enhancer and early promoter
   3321..4115    +  CDS            NeoR/KanR: aminoglycoside phosphotransferase from Tn5; aph(3')-II (or nptII); confers resistance to neomycin, kanamycin, and G418 (Geneticin®)
   4136..4288    +  CDS            ble (fragment): BLE_KLEPN - Experimental evidence at protein level: Swiss-Prot protein existence level 1. Binding protein with a strong affinity to the bleomycin family of antibiotics. Binds to CL990; an antimitotic-antibiotic compound. From Klebsiella pneumoniae.
   4347..4394    +  polyA_signal   HSV TK poly(A) signal: herpes simplex virus thymidine kinase polyadenylation signal (Cole and Stacy, 1985)
   4485..4501    -  polyA_signal   bGH poly(A) signal (fragment): bovine growth hormone polyadenylation signal
   4723..5311    +  rep_origin     ori: high-copy-number ColE1/pMB1/pBR322/pUC origin of replication
