[The description below was written by a language model from this plasmid's Addgene catalogue record and pLannotate feature annotations shown in this document.]
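Description:
pT7-MS2-HA-C1-HseIF2a_2-315_AF is a 5,425 nt mammalian expression plasmid encoding human eIF2α (residues 2–315) fused at its N-terminus to the bacteriophage MS2 coat protein and an HA epitope. The catalogue lists the backbone as unknown. The feature layout shows a CMV enhancer/promoter driving the fusion, an SV40 polyadenylation signal downstream, an f1 origin, and a dual-purpose NeoR/KanR cassette. A high-copy ColE1/pUC-type origin supports propagation in E. coli under kanamycin selection. The aminoglycoside phosphotransferase gene is preceded by both a bacterial (bla) promoter and the SV40 early promoter and followed by the HSV TK poly(A) signal, so it could also confer G418 resistance in mammalian cells. A T7 promoter sits between the CMV promoter and the open reading frame, which would permit in vitro transcription of the fusion with T7 RNA polymerase. Short matches to an HIV-1 LTR, SV40 large T antigen, ble and the bGH poly(A) signal are annotated only as fragments and are probably incidental backbone sequence.

There is a naming discrepancy in the record. The catalogue's Entrez link points to EIF2A, but the depositor's reference accessions and the annotated coding sequence correspond to EIF2S1, the alpha subunit of the eIF2 complex. This complex forms the ternary complex with GTP and initiator tRNA during translation initiation. The stated purpose is simply mammalian expression of this protein. The MS2 coat protein binds a specific RNA stem-loop, so such fusions are generally used to tether a protein to reporter mRNAs carrying MS2 binding sites. The HA tag allows detection or immunoprecipitation. The record does not describe a particular assay. The sequence is depositor-supplied and may be theoretical.
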