Addgene plasmid #148680: pT7-MS2-HA-C1-HseIF2a_2-315_AF
Purpose: Mammalian Expression of HseIF2a_2-315
Depositing lab: Elisa Izaurralde. Depositing organization: Max Planck Institute for Developmental Biology.
Backbone
  Vector backbone: Unknown
  Vector type: Mammalian Expression
Growth in bacteria
  Bacterial resistance: Kanamycin, 50 μg/mL
  Growth temperature: 37°C
  Growth strain: DH5alpha
  Copy number: High Copy
Gene/Insert
  Gene/Insert name: HseIF2a_2-315
  Species: H. sapiens (human)
  Entrez Gene: EIF2A (a.k.a. CDA02, EIF-2A, MST089, MSTP004, MSTP089)
  Cloning method: Unknown
Terms and licenses: Academic/Nonprofit Terms; Industry Terms: Not Available to Industry
Depositor comments: Sequence given by NCBI: NM_004094.4 (Uniprot.: P05198) Plasmids from this collection were made available to the research community and donated after the lab closed. Please note that the sequence provided by the depositing laboratory may be theoretical/predicted or based on Sanger sequencing results. There may be discrepancies between sequencing results obtained by Addgene and the depositor sequence. If an Addgene verified sequence is not available, please contact before placing your order to request that our lab fully sequence the plasmid.
How to cite: pT7-MS2-HA-C1-HseIF2a_2-315_AF was a gift from Elisa Izaurralde (Addgene plasmid # 148680 ; http://n2t.net/addgene:148680 ; RRID:Addgene_148680)
